>Addgene plasmid #235676 | pcDNA3.1-HA-RAD52-WT | addgene full sequence | sequence record 468353 | Addgene NGS Result
GACGGATCGGGAGATCTCCCGATCCCCTATGGTGCACTCTCAGTACAATCTGCTCTGATGCCGCATAGTT
AAGCCAGTATCTGCTCCCTGCTTGTGTGTTGGAGGTCGCTGAGTAGTGCGCGAGCAAAATTTAAGCTACA
ACAAGGCAAGGCTTGACCGACAATTGCATGAAGAATCTGCTTAGGGTTAGGCGTTTTGCGCTGCTTCGCG
ATGTACGGGCCAGATATACGCGTTGACATTGATTATTGACTAGTTATTAATAGTAATCAATTACGGGGTC
ATTAGTTCATAGCCCATATATGGAGTTCCGCGTTACATAACTTACGGTAAATGGCCCGCCTGGCTGACCG
CCCAACGACCCCCGCCCATTGACGTCAATAATGACGTATGTTCCCATAGTAACGCCAATAGGGACTTTCC
ATTGACGTCAATGGGTGGAGTATTTACGGTAAACTGCCCACTTGGCAGTACATCAAGTGTATCATATGCC
AAGTACGCCCCCTATTGACGTCAATGACGGTAAATGGCCCGCCTGGCATTATGCCCAGTACATGACCTTA
TGGGACTTTCCTACTTGGCAGTACATCTACGTATTAGTCATCGCTATTACCATGGTGATGCGGTTTTGGC
AGTACATCAATGGGCGTGGATAGCGGTTTGACTCACGGGGATTTCCAAGTCTCCACCCCATTGACGTCAA
TGGGAGTTTGTTTTGGCACCAAAATCAACGGGACTTTCCAAAATGTCGTAACAACTCCGCCCCATTGACG
CAAATGGGCGGTAGGCGTGTACGGTGGGAGGTCTATATAAGCAGAGCTCTCTGGCTAACTAGAGAACCCA
CTGCTTACTGGCTTATCGAAATTAATACGACTCACTATAGGGAGACCCAAGCTGGCTAGCGTTTAAACTT
AAGCTTGCCACCATGTACCCATACGATGTTCCAGATTACGCTGGTACCATGTCTGGGACTGAGGAAGCAA
TTCTTGGAGGACGTGACAGCCATCCTGCTGCTGGCGGCGGCTCAGTGTTA
[552 nt withheld, positions 1031-1582]
CGACCGAACATGGCCCTGGGACACCCACAGCTGCAGCAGGTGACCTCCCCTTCCAGACCCAGCCATGCTG
TGATACCGGCGGACCAGGACTGCAGCTCCCGAAGCCTGAGCTCATCCGCCGTGGAGAGCGAGGCCACGCA
CCAGCGGAAGCTCCGGCAGAAGCAGCTGCAGCAGCAGTTCCGGGAGCGGATGGAGAAGCAGCAGGTTCGA
GTCTCCACGCCGTCAGCTGAGAAGAGTGAGGCAGCGCCTCCGGCCCCTCCTGTGACGCACAGCACTCCTG
TAACTGTCTCAGAACCACTCCTGGAGAAAGACTTCCTTGCAGGAGTGACTCAAGAATTAATCAAGACTCT
TGAAGACAACTCTGAAAAGTGGGCTGTGACTCCCGATGCAGGGGATGGTGTGGTCAAGCCCTCGTCTAGA
GCAGACCCAGCCCAGACCTCTGACACATTAGCCTTGAACAACCAGATGGTGACCCAGAACAGGACTCCAC
ACAGCGTTTGCCACCAGAAACCACAAGCAAAATCTGGATCTTGGGACCTCCAAACTTATAGCGCTGACCA
ACGCACAACAGGAAACTGGGAATCTCATAGGAAGAGCCAGGACATGAAGAAAAGGAAATATGATCCATCT
TAAGGATCCGAATTCTGCAGATATCCAGCACAGTGGCGGCCGCTCGAGTCTAGAGGGCCCGTTTAAACCC
GCTGATCAGCCTCGACTGTGCCTTCTAGTTGCCAGCCATCTGTTGTTTGCCCCTCCCCCGTGCCTTCCTT
GACCCTGGAAGGTGCCACTCCCACTGTCCTTTCCTAATAAAATGAGGAAATTGCATCGCATTGTCTGAGT
AGGTGTCATTCTATTCTGGGGGGTGGGGTGGGGCAGGACAGCAAGGGGGAGGATTGGGAAGACAATAGCA
GGCATGCTGGGGATGCGGTGGGCTCTATGGCTTCTGAGGCGGAAAGAACCAGCTGGGGCTCTAGGGGGTA
TCCCC
[124 nt withheld, positions 2568-2691]
C
[91 nt withheld, positions 2693-2783]
A
[49 nt withheld, positions 2785-2833]
CCTTTGACGTTGGAGTCCACGTTCTTT
[37 nt withheld, positions 2861-2897]
ACCCTATCTCGGTCTATTCTTTTGATTTATAAGGGATTTTGCCGATTTCGGCCTATTGGTTAAAAAATGA
GCTGATTTAACAAAAATTTAACGCGAATTAATTCTGTGGAATGTGTGTCAGTTAGGGTGTGGAAAGTCCC
CAGGCTCCCCAGCAGGCAGAAGTATGCAAAGCATGCATCTCAATTAGTCAGCAACCAGGTGTGGAAAGTC
CCCAGGCTCCCCAGCAGGCAGAAGTATGCAAAGCATGCATCTCAATTAGTCAGCAACCATAGTCCCGCCC
CTAACTCCGCCCATCCCGCCCCTAACTCCGCCCAGTTCCGCCCATTCTCCGCCCCATGGCTGACTAATTT
TTTTTATTTATGCAGAGGCCGAGGCCGCCTCTGCCTCTGAGCTATTCCAGAAGTAGTGAGGAGGCTTTTT
TGGAGGCCTAGGCTTTTGCAAAAAGCTCCCGGGAGCTTGTATATCCATTTTCGGATCTGATCAAGAGACA
GGATGAGGATCGTTTCGCATGATTGAACAAGATGGATTGCACGCAGGTTCTCCGGCCGCTTGGGTGGAGA
GGCTATTCGGCTATGACTGGGCACAACAGACAATCGGCTGCTCTGATGCCGCCGTGTTCCGGCTGTCAGC
GCAGGGGCGCCCGGTTCTTTTTGTCAAGACCGACCTGTCCGGTGCCCTGAATGAACTGCAGGACGAGGCA
GCGCGGCTATCGTGGCTGGCCACGACGGGCGTTCCTTGCGCAGCTGTGCTCGACGTTGTCACTGAAGCGG
GAAGGGACTGGCTGCTATTGGGCGAAGTGCCGGGGCAGGATCTCCTGTCATCTCACCTTGCTCCTGCCGA
GAAAGTATCCATCATGGCTGATGCAATGCGGCGGCTGCATACGCTTGATCCGGCTACCTGCCCATTCGAC
CACCAAGCGAAACATCGCATCGAGCGAGCACGTACTCGGATGGAAGCCGGTCTTGTCGATCAGGATGATC
TGGACGAAGAGCATCAGGGGCTCGCGCCAGCCGAACTGTTCGCCAGGCTCAAGGCGCGCATGCCCGACGG
CGAGGATCTCGTCGTGACCCATGGCGATGCCTGCTTGCCGAATATCATGGTGGAAAATGGCCGCTTTTCT
GGATTCATCGACTGTGGCCGGCTGGGTGTGGCGGACCGCTATCAGGACATAGCGTTGGCTACCCGTGATA
TTGCTGAAGAGCTTGGCGGCGAATGGGCTGACCGCTTCCTCGTGCTTTACGGTATCGCCGCTCCCGATTC
GCAGCGCATCGCCTTCTATCGCCTTCTTGACGAGTTCTTCTGAGCGGGACTCTGGGGTTCGAAATGACCG
ACCAAGCGACGCCCAACCTGCCATCACGAGATTTCGATTCCACCGCCGCCTTCTATGAAAGGTTGGGCTT
CGGAATCGTTTTCCGGGACGCCGGCTGGATGATCCTCCAGCGCGGGGATCTCATGCTGGAGTTCTTCGCC
CACCCCAACTTGTTTATTGCAGCTTATAATGGTTACAAATAAAGCAATAGCATCACAAATTTCACAAATA
AAGCATTTTTTTCACTGCATTCTAGTTGTGGTTTGTCCAAACTCATCAATGTATCTTATCATGTCTGTAT
ACCGTCGACCTCTAGCTAGAGCTTGGCGTAATCATGGTCATAGCTGTTTCCTGTGTGAAATTGTTATCCG
CTCACAATTCCACACAACATACGAGCCGGAAGCATAAAGTGTAAAGCCTGGGGTGCCTAATGAGTGAGCT
AACTCACATTAATTGCGTTGCGCTCACTGCCCGCTTTCCAGTCGGGAAACCTGTCGTGCCAGCTGCATTA
ATGAATCGGCCAACGCGCGGGGAGAGGCGGTTTGCGTATTGGGCGCTCTTCCGCTTCCTCGCTCACTGAC
TCGCTGCGCTCGGTCGTTCGGCTGCGGCGAGCGGTATCAGCTCACTCAAAGGCGGTAATACGGTTATCCA
CAGAATCAGGGGATAACGCAGGAAAGAACATGTGAGCAAAAGGCCAGCAAAAGGCCAGGAACCGTAAAAA
GGCCGCGTTGCTGGCGTTTTTCCATAGGCTCCGCCCCCCTGACGAGCATCACAAAAATCGACGCTCAAGT
CAGAGGTGGCGAAACCCGACAGGACTATAAAGATACCAGGCGTTTCCCCCTGGAAGCTCCCTCGTGCGCT
CTCCTGTTCCGACCCTGCCGCTTACCGGATACCTGTCCGCCTTTCTCCCTTCGGGAAGCGTGGCGCTTTC
TCATAGCTCACGCTGTAGGTATCTCAGTTCGGTGTAGGTCGTTCGCTCCAAGCTGGGCTGTGTGCACGAA
CCCCCCGTTCAGCCCGACCGCTGCGCCTTATCCGGTAACTATCGTCTTGAGTCCAACCCGGTAAGACACG
ACTTATCGCCACTGGCAGCAGCCACTGGTAACAGGATTAGCAGAGCGAGGTATGTAGGCGGTGCTACAGA
GTTCTTGAAGTGGTGGCCTAACTACGGCTACACTAGAAGAACAGTATTTGGTATCTGCGCTCTGCTGAAG
CCAGTTACCTTCGGAAAAAGAGTTGGTAGCTCTTGATCCGGCAAACAAACCACCGCTGGTAGCGGTGGTT
TTTTTGTTTGCAAGCAGCAGATTACGCGCAGAAAAAAAGGATCTCAAGAAGATCCTTTGATCTTTTCTAC
GGGGTCTGACGCTCAGTGGAACGAAAACTCACGTTAAGGGATTTTGGTCATGAGATTATCAAAAAGGATC
TTCACCTAGATCCTTTTAAATTAAAAATGAAGTTTTAAATCAATCTAAAGTATATATGAGTAAACTTGGT
CTGACAGTTACCAATGCTTAATCAGTGAGGCACCTATCTCAGCGATCTGTCTATTTCGTTCATCCATAGT
TGCCTGACTCCCCGTCGTGTAGATAACTACGATACGGGAGGGCTTACCATCTGGCCCCAGTGCTGCAATG
ATACCGCGAGACCCACGCTCACCGGCTCCAGATTTATCAGCAATAAACCAGCCAGCCGGAAGGGCCGAGC
GCAGAAGTGGTCCTGCAACTTTATCCGCCTCCATCCAGTCTATTAATTGTTGCCGGGAAGCTAGAGTAAG
TAGTTCGCCAGTTAATAGTTTGCGCAACGTTGTTGCCATTGCTACAGGCATCGTGGTGTCACGCTCGTCG
TTTGGTATGGCTTCATTCAGCTCCGGTTCCCAACGATCAAGGCGAGTTACATGATCCCCCATGTTGTGCA
AAAAAGCGGTTAGCTCCTTCGGTCCTCCGATCGTTGTCAGAAGTAAGTTGGCCGCAGTGTTATCACTCAT
GGTTATGGCAGCACTGCATAATTCTCTTACTGTCATGCCATCCGTAAGATGCTTTTCTGTGACTGGTGAG
TACTCAACCAAGTCATTCTGAGAATAGTGTATGCGGCGACCGAGTTGCTCTTGCCCGGCGTCAATACGGG
ATAATACCGCGCCACATAGCAGAACTTTAAAAGTGCTCATCATTGGAAAACGTTCTTCGGGGCGAAAACT
CTCAAGGATCTTACCGCTGTTGAGATCCAGTTCGATGTAACCCACTCGTGCACCCAACTGATCTTCAGCA
TCTTTTACTTTCACCAGCGTTTCTGGGTGAGCAAAAACAGGAAGGCAAAATGCCGCAAAAAAGGGAATAA
GGGCGACACGGAAATGTTGAATACTCATACTCTTCCTTTTTCAATATTATTGAAGCATTTATCAGGGTTA
TTGTCTCATGAGCGGATACATATTTGAATGTATTTAGAAAAATAAACAAATAGGGGTTCCGCGCACATTT
CCCCGAAAAGTGCCACCTGACGTC
Features (pLannotate 1.2.2; 21 found; start..end, strand, type, name):
     28..80      -  misc_feature   bom (fragment): basis of mobility region from pBR322
    235..614     +  enhancer       CMV enhancer: human cytomegalovirus immediate early enhancer
    615..818     +  promoter       CMV promoter: human cytomegalovirus (CMV) immediate early promoter
    814..847     +  LTR            5' LTR (truncated) (fragment): truncated 5' long terminal repeat (LTR) from HIV-1
    863..881     +  promoter       T7 promoter: promoter for bacteriophage T7 RNA polymerase
    926..952     +  CDS            3xHA (fragment): three tandem HA epitope tags
    959..2212    +  CDS            RAD52 (sequence partly withheld): RAD52_HUMAN - Experimental evidence at protein level: Swiss-Prot protein existence level 1. Involved in double-stranded break repair. Plays a central role in genetic recombination and DNA repair by promoting the annealing of complementary single-stranded DNA and by stimulation of the RAD51 recombinase. From Homo sapiens (Human).
   2298..2522    +  polyA_signal   bGH poly(A) signal: bovine growth hormone polyadenylation signal
   2526..2547    +  promoter       SV40 promoter (fragment): SV40 enhancer and early promoter
   2568..2996    +  rep_origin     f1 ori (sequence partly withheld): f1 bacteriophage origin of replication; arrow indicates direction of (+) strand synthesis
   3010..3339    +  promoter       SV40 promoter: SV40 enhancer and early promoter
   3406..4197    +  CDS            neo: KKA2_KLEPN - Also known as kan, nptII. Experimental evidence at protein level: Swiss-Prot protein existence level 1. Resistance to kanamycin, neomycin, paromomycin, ribostamycin, butirosin and gentamicin B. From Klebsiella pneumoniae.
   4221..4379    +  CDS            ble (fragment): BLE_KLEPN - Experimental evidence at protein level: Swiss-Prot protein existence level 1. Binding protein with a strong affinity to the bleomycin family of antibiotics. Binds to CL990; an antimitotic-antibiotic compound. From Klebsiella pneumoniae.
   4374..4495    +  polyA_signal   SV40 poly(A) signal: SV40 polyadenylation signal
   4568..4584    -  protein_bind   lac operator: The lac repressor binds to the lac operator to inhibit transcription in E. coli. This inhibition can be relieved by adding lactose or isopropyl-β-D-thiogalactopyranoside (IPTG). lac repressor encoded by lacI
   4592..4622    -  promoter       lac promoter: promoter for the E. coli lac operon
   4637..4658    -  protein_bind   CAP binding site: CAP binding activates transcription in the presence of cAMP. E. coli catabolite activator protein
   4671..4763    -  CDS            lacI (fragment): lac repressor; lacI; The lac repressor binds to the lac operator to inhibit transcription in E. coli. This inhibition can be relieved by adding lactose or isopropyl-β-D-thiogalactopyranoside (IPTG).
   4946..5534    -  rep_origin     ori: high-copy-number ColE1/pMB1/pBR322/pUC origin of replication
   5705..6565    -  CDS            AmpR: β-lactamase; bla; confers resistance to ampicillin, carbenicillin, and related antibiotics
   6566..6670    -  promoter       AmpR promoter: bla
