[The description below was written by a language model from this plasmid's Addgene catalogue record and pLannotate feature annotations shown in this document.]
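Description:
pcDNA3.1-HA-RAD52-WT is a mammalian expression plasmid of about 6.7 kb, built on the pcDNA3.1(+)-N-HA backbone, that expresses wild-type human RAD52 with an N-terminal HA epitope tag. In bacteria it is maintained at high copy from a ColE1/pUC-type origin and selected with ampicillin through the β-lactamase gene and its own promoter. An f1 phage origin is also present. For mammalian cells, a separate cassette places the neomycin phosphotransferase gene under the SV40 enhancer/early promoter, followed by an SV40 polyadenylation signal, which allows G418 selection of stable transfectants.

In the expression unit, the human cytomegalovirus immediate early enhancer and promoter drive the HA–RAD52 open reading frame, and transcripts are terminated by the bovine growth hormone poly(A) signal. A T7 promoter sits between the CMV promoter and the coding region, where it can serve for in vitro transcription or as a sequencing primer site. The automated annotation labels the tag as a 27-nt fragment of 3xHA, which is consistent with a single HA epitope supplied by the backbone. The RAD52 insert is recorded as 1269 bp and was cloned between KpnI and BamHI sites, both of which are retained. Several short fragment annotations (HIV-1 LTR, ble, lacI, bom, and a partial SV40 promoter) appear to be partial matches to backbone sequence rather than functional elements.

RAD52 promotes annealing of complementary single-stranded DNA and stimulates RAD51 in double-strand break repair. The plasmid suits expression of tagged wild-type protein for detection or pull-down by HA antibodies. The associated publication concerns RAD52 in resolving transcription–replication conflicts and R-loop-induced genome instability.
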