Addgene plasmid #235676: pcDNA3.1-HA-RAD52-WT
Depositing lab: Simon Powell. Publication: RAD52 resolves transcription-replication conflicts to mitigate R-loop induced genome instability. Jalan M, Sharma A, Pei X, Weinhold N, Buechelmaier ES, Zhu Y, Ahmed-Seghir S, Ratnakumar A, Di Bona M, McDermott N, Gomez-Aguilar J, Anderson KS, Ng CKY, Selenica P, Bakhoum SF, Reis-Filho JS, Riaz N, Powell SN. Nat Commun. 2024 Sep 5;15(1):7776. doi: 10.1038/s41467-024-51784-x. PubMed 39237529.
Backbone
  Vector backbone: pcDNA3.1(+)-N-HA
  Vector type: Mammalian Expression
  Selectable markers: Neomycin (select with G418)
Growth in bacteria
  Bacterial resistance: Ampicillin, 100 μg/mL
  Growth temperature: 37°C
  Growth strain: DH5alpha
  Copy number: High Copy
Gene/Insert
  Gene/Insert name: RAD52
  Species: H. sapiens (human)
  Insert size (bp): 1269
  Mutation: wild type
  GenBank ID: NM_134424.4
  Entrez Gene: RAD52
  Tag / fusion protein: HA (N terminal on backbone)
  Cloning method: Restriction Enzyme; 5′ cloning site KpnI (not destroyed); 3′ cloning site BamHI (not destroyed)
  Sequencing primers: 5′ taatacgactcactataggg
Terms and licenses: Academic/Nonprofit Terms; Industry Terms: Not Available to Industry
How to cite: pcDNA3.1-HA-RAD52-WT was a gift from Simon Powell (Addgene plasmid # 235676 ; http://n2t.net/addgene:235676 ; RRID:Addgene_235676)
